Addgene plasmid #74599: pGEX6P1-human LIC1 C-terminal half
Purpose: used for expression in E. coli and purification. N-terminal GST tag and C-terminal Strep tag, aa 389-523
Depositing lab: Ron Vale. Depositing organization: University of California, San Francisco (UCSF). Publication: A Ras-like domain in the light intermediate chain bridges the dynein motor to a cargo-binding region. Schroeder CM, Ostrem JM, Hertz NT, Vale RD. Elife. 2014 Oct 1;3:e03351. doi: 10.7554/eLife.03351. PubMed 25272277.
Backbone
  Vector backbone: pGEX6P1
  Backbone manufacturer: GE Healthcare
  Backbone size w/o insert (bp): 4984
  Vector type: Bacterial Expression
Growth in bacteria
  Bacterial resistance: Ampicillin, 100 μg/mL
  Growth temperature: 37°C
  Growth strain: DH5alpha
  Growth instructions: BL21(DE3) for protein production
  Copy number: Unknown
Gene/Insert
  Gene/Insert name: human dynein light intermediate chain 1 amino acids 389-523 (alt name: LIC1)
  Species: H. sapiens (human)
  Insert size (bp): 408
  Mutation: amino acids 389-523 of LIC1
  Entrez Gene: DYNC1LI1 (a.k.a. DLC-A, DNCLI1, LIC1)
  Promoter: T7
  Tag / fusion protein: N-terminal GST (N terminal on backbone); Strep II (C terminal on insert)
  Cloning method: Gibson Cloning
  Sequencing primers: 5′ pGEX 5'; 3′ pGEX 3'
Terms and licenses: Academic/Nonprofit Terms; Industry Terms: Not Available to Industry
How to cite: pGEX6P1-human LIC1 C-terminal half was a gift from Ron Vale (Addgene plasmid # 74599 ; http://n2t.net/addgene:74599 ; RRID:Addgene_74599)
