[The description below was written by a language model from this plasmid's Addgene catalogue record and pLannotate feature annotations shown in this document.]
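Description:
pGEX6P1-human LIC1 C-terminal half is a bacterial expression plasmid built on the pGEX6P1 backbone for producing and purifying a fragment of human cytoplasmic dynein light intermediate chain 1 (DYNC1LI1, LIC1) in E. coli. It replicates from a ColE1/pMB1-type origin and is selected with ampicillin through the β-lactamase (AmpR) gene. The annotated 5,416-nt sequence also carries remnants of the pBR322 lineage (bom and rop fragments) and a lac promoter/lacZα segment downstream of lacI, all typical backbone features with no role in the payload.

The insert, introduced by Gibson cloning, encodes amino acids 389–523 of LIC1, the C-terminal half of the protein. It is fused downstream of Schistosoma japonicum glutathione S-transferase supplied by the backbone and is followed directly by a Strep-tag II, giving a GST–LIC1(389–523)–Strep II fusion. The two tags allow affinity capture on glutathione resin and on Strep-Tactin, so sequential purification from both ends can enrich for full-length product. A short gap lies between the GST and LIC1 coding regions, but no linker or protease site is annotated there.

The catalogue entry lists the promoter as T7, but the feature table shows no T7 promoter. Instead, a tac promoter with a lac operator sits immediately upstream of GST, as expected for pGEX vectors. The plasmid-borne lacI gene, driven by the lacIq promoter, represses this promoter until IPTG is added. According to the record, the construct is used for recombinant expression and purification of this LIC1 region. The associated publication title concerns how the light intermediate chain links the dynein motor to a cargo-binding region.
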