Features (pLannotate 1.2.2; 18 found; start..end, strand, type, name):
      6..107     -  CDS            yciV (fragment): RNAAM_ECOLI - Also known as trpH From Escherichia coli (strain K12).
    183..211     +  promoter       tac promoter: strong E. coli promoter; hybrid between the trp and lac UV5 promoters
    219..235     +  protein_bind   lac operator: The lac repressor binds to the lac operator to inhibit transcription in E. coli. This inhibition can be relieved by adding lactose or isopropyl-β-D-thiogalactopyranoside (IPTG). lac repressor encoded by lacI
    258..911     +  CDS            GST26_SCHJA: Experimental evidence at protein level: Swiss-Prot protein existence level 1. GST isoenzymes appear to play a central role in the parasite detoxification system. Other functions are also suspected including a role in increasing the solubility of haematin in the parasite gut. From Schistosoma japonicum (Blood fluke).
    954..1358    +  CDS            DYNC1LI1 (fragment): DC1L1_HUMAN - Also known as DNCLI1. Experimental evidence at protein level: Swiss-Prot protein existence level 1. Acts as one of several non-catalytic accessory components of the cytoplasmic dynein 1 complex that are thought to be involved in linking dynein to cargos and to adapter proteins that regulate dynein function. Cytoplasmic dynein 1 acts as a motor for the intracellular retrograde motility of vesicles and organelles along microtubules. May play a role in binding dynein to membranous organelles or chromosomes. Probably involved in the microtubule-dependent transport of pericentrin. Is
   1359..1381    +  CDS            Strep-Tag II (fragment): peptide that binds Strep-Tactin®, an engineered form of streptavidin
   1433..1472    +  CDS            rop (fragment): Rop protein, which maintains plasmids at low copy number; rop
   1574..1614    +  misc_feature   bom (fragment): basis of mobility region from pBR322
   1719..1823    +  promoter       AmpR promoter: bla
   1824..2684    +  CDS            AmpR: β-lactamase; bla; confers resistance to ampicillin, carbenicillin, and related antibiotics
   2855..3443    +  rep_origin     ori: high-copy-number ColE1/pMB1/pBR322/pUC origin of replication
   3629..3680    -  misc_feature   bom (fragment): basis of mobility region from pBR322
   3687..3764    +  promoter       lacIq promoter: lacI (mutant); In the lacIq allele, a single base change in the promoter boosts expression of the lacI gene about 10-fold.
   3765..4847    +  CDS            lacI: lac repressor; lacI; The lac repressor binds to the lac operator to inhibit transcription in E. coli. This inhibition can be relieved by adding lactose or isopropyl-β-D-thiogalactopyranoside (IPTG).
   4860..4881    +  protein_bind   CAP binding site: CAP binding activates transcription in the presence of cAMP. E. coli catabolite activator protein
   4896..4926    +  promoter       lac promoter: promoter for the E. coli lac operon
   4934..4950    +  protein_bind   lac operator: The lac repressor binds to the lac operator to inhibit transcription in E. coli. This inhibition can be relieved by adding lactose or isopropyl-β-D-thiogalactopyranoside (IPTG). lac repressor encoded by lacI
   4970..5143    +  CDS            lacZα: LacZα fragment of β-galactosidase; lacZ fragment
>Addgene plasmid #74599 | pGEX6P1-human LIC1 C-terminal half | addgene full sequence | sequence record 145961 | Addgene assembled full plasmid sequence
ACGTTATCGACTGCACGGTGCACCAATGCTTCTGGCGTCAGGCAGCCATCGGAAGCTGTGGTATGGCTGT
GCAGGTCGTAAATCACTGCATAATTCGTGTCGCTCAAGGCGCACTCCCGTTCTGGATAATGTTTTTTGCG
CCGACATCATAACGGTTCTGGCAAATATTCTGAAATGAGCTGTTGACAATTAATCATCGGCTCGTATAAT
GTGTGGAATTGTGAGCGGATAACAATTTCACACAGGAAACAGTATTCATGTCCCCTATACTAGGTTATTG
GAAAATTAAGGGCCTTGTGCAACCCACTCGACTTCTTTTGGAATATCTTGAAGAAAAATATGAAGAGCAT
TTGTATGAGCGCGATGAAGGTGATAAATGGCGAAACAAAAAGTTTGAATTGGGTTTGGAGTTTCCCAATC
TTCCTTATTATATTGATGGTGATGTTAAATTAACACAGTCTATGGCCATCATACGTTATATAGCTGACAA
GCACAACATGTTGGGTGGTTGTCCAAAAGAGCGTGCAGAGATTTCAATGCTTGAAGGAGCGGTTTTGGAT
ATTAGATACGGTGTTTCGAGAATTGCATATAGTAAAGACTTTGAAACTCTCAAAGTTGATTTTCTTAGCA
AGCTACCTGAAATGCTGAAAATGTTCGAAGATCGTTTATGTCATAAAACATATTTAAATGGTGATCATGT
AACCCATCCTGACTTCATGTTGTATGACGCTCTTGATGTTGTTTTATACATGGACCCAATGTGCCTGGAT
GCGTTCCCAAAATTAGTTTGTTTTAAAAAACGTATTGAAGCTATCCCACAAATTGATAAGTACTTGAAAT
CCAGCAAGTATATAGCATGGCCTTTGCAGGGCTGGCAAGCCACGTTTGGTGGTGGCGACCATCCTCCAAA
ATCGGATCTGGAAGTTCTGTTCCAGGGGCCCCTGGGATCCATGACTGCAGCTGGAAGGCCTGTGGATGCC
TCACCAAGAGTCCCAGGAGGCTCCCCACGAACACCAAATAGATCTGTATCATCTAATGTTGCCAGCGTGT
CACCCATTCCTGCTGGGTCAAAAAAAATTGATCCAAACATGAAAGCTGGAGCTACAAGTGAAGGCGTTCT
GGCAAATTTCTTCAACAGTTTGTTGAGTAAAAAGACTGGCTCTCCAGGAGGCCCTGGTGTGAGTGGTGGT
AGCCCTGCAGGTGGGGCTGGAGGTGGAAGCAGTGGTTTACCACCATCCACCAAAAAGTCAGGCCAGAAGC
CTGTCTTAGATGTTCATGCAGAACTAGACAGAATTACACGAAAACCAGTTACAGTTTCTCCCACAACACC
TACATCTCCTACGGAAGGAGAAGCTTCTTGGAGCCACCCGCAGTTCGAAAAATGAGAATTCCCGGGTCGA
CTCGAGCGGCCGCATCGTGACTGACTGACGATCTGCCTCGCGCGTTTCGGTGATGACGGTGAAAACCTCT
GACACATGCAGCTCCCGGAGACGGTCACAGCTTGTCTGTAAGCGGATGCCGGGAGCAGACAAGCCCGTCA
GGGCGCGTCAGCGGGTGTTGGCGGGTGTCGGGGCGCAGCCATGACCCAGTCACGTAGCGATAGCGGAGTG
TATAATTCTTGAAGACGAAAGGGCCTCGTGATACGCCTATTTTTATAGGTTAATGTCATGATAATAATGG
TTTCTTAGACGTCAGGTGGCACTTTTCGGGGAAATGTGCGCGGAACCCCTATTTGTTTATTTTTCTAAAT
ACATTCAAATATGTATCCGCTCATGAGACAATAACCCTGATAAATGCTTCAATAATATTGAAAAAGGAAG
AGTATGAGTATTCAACATTTCCGTGTCGCCCTTATTCCCTTTTTTGCGGCATTTTGCCTTCCTGTTTTTG
CTCACCCAGAAACGCTGGTGAAAGTAAAAGATGCTGAAGATCAGTTGGGTGCACGAGTGGGTTACATCGA
ACTGGATCTCAACAGCGGTAAGATCCTTGAGAGTTTTCGCCCCGAAGAACGTTTTCCAATGATGAGCACT
TTTAAAGTTCTGCTATGTGGCGCGGTATTATCCCGTGTTGACGCCGGGCAAGAGCAACTCGGTCGCCGCA
TACACTATTCTCAGAATGACTTGGTTGAGTACTCACCAGTCACAGAAAAGCATCTTACGGATGGCATGAC
AGTAAGAGAATTATGCAGTGCTGCCATAACCATGAGTGATAACACTGCGGCCAACTTACTTCTGACAACG
ATCGGAGGACCGAAGGAGCTAACCGCTTTTTTGCACAACATGGGGGATCATGTAACTCGCCTTGATCGTT
GGGAACCGGAGCTGAATGAAGCCATACCAAACGACGAGCGTGACACCACGATGCCTGCAGCAATGGCAAC
AACGTTGCGCAAACTATTAACTGGCGAACTACTTACTCTAGCTTCCCGGCAACAATTAATAGACTGGATG
GAGGCGGATAAAGTTGCAGGACCACTTCTGCGCTCGGCCCTTCCGGCTGGCTGGTTTATTGCTGATAAAT
CTGGAGCCGGTGAGCGTGGGTCTCGCGGTATCATTGCAGCACTGGGGCCAGATGGTAAGCCCTCCCGTAT
CGTAGTTATCTACACGACGGGGAGTCAGGCAACTATGGATGAACGAAATAGACAGATCGCTGAGATAGGT
GCCTCACTGATTAAGCATTGGTAACTGTCAGACCAAGTTTACTCATATATACTTTAGATTGATTTAAAAC
TTCATTTTTAATTTAAAAGGATCTAGGTGAAGATCCTTTTTGATAATCTCATGACCAAAATCCCTTAACG
TGAGTTTTCGTTCCACTGAGCGTCAGACCCCGTAGAAAAGATCAAAGGATCTTCTTGAGATCCTTTTTTT
CTGCGCGTAATCTGCTGCTTGCAAACAAAAAAACCACCGCTACCAGCGGTGGTTTGTTTGCCGGATCAAG
AGCTACCAACTCTTTTTCCGAAGGTAACTGGCTTCAGCAGAGCGCAGATACCAAATACTGTCCTTCTAGT
GTAGCCGTAGTTAGGCCACCACTTCAAGAACTCTGTAGCACCGCCTACATACCTCGCTCTGCTAATCCTG
TTACCAGTGGCTGCTGCCAGTGGCGATAAGTCGTGTCTTACCGGGTTGGACTCAAGACGATAGTTACCGG
ATAAGGCGCAGCGGTCGGGCTGAACGGGGGGTTCGTGCACACAGCCCAGCTTGGAGCGAACGACCTACAC
CGAACTGAGATACCTACAGCGTGAGCTATGAGAAAGCGCCACGCTTCCCGAAGGGAGAAAGGCGGACAGG
TATCCGGTAAGCGGCAGGGTCGGAACAGGAGAGCGCACGAGGGAGCTTCCAGGGGGAAACGCCTGGTATC
TTTATAGTCCTGTCGGGTTTCGCCACCTCTGACTTGAGCGTCGATTTTTGTGATGCTCGTCAGGGGGGCG
GAGCCTATGGAAAAACGCCAGCAACGCGGCCTTTTTACGGTTCCTGGCCTTTTGCTGGCCTTTTGCTCAC
ATGTTCTTTCCTGCGTTATCCCCTGATTCTGTGGATAACCGTATTACCGCCTTTGAGTGAGCTGATACCG
CTCGCCGCAGCCGAACGACCGAGCGCAGCGAGTCAGTGAGCGAGGAAGCGGAAGAGCGCCTGATGCGGTA
TTTTCTCCTTACGCATCTGTGCGGTATTTCACACCGCATAAATTCCGACACCATCGAATGGTGCAAAACC
TTTCGCGGTATGGCATGATAGCGCCCGGAAGAGAGTCAATTCAGGGTGGTGAATGTGAAACCAGTAACGT
TATACGATGTCGCAGAGTATGCCGGTGTCTCTTATCAGACCGTTTCCCGCGTGGTGAACCAGGCCAGCCA
CGTTTCTGCGAAAACGCGGGAAAAAGTGGAAGCGGCGATGGCGGAGCTGAATTACATTCCCAACCGCGTG
GCACAACAACTGGCGGGCAAACAGTCGTTGCTGATTGGCGTTGCCACCTCCAGTCTGGCCCTGCACGCGC
CGTCGCAAATTGTCGCGGCGATTAAATCTCGCGCCGATCAACTGGGTGCCAGCGTGGTGGTGTCGATGGT
AGAACGAAGCGGCGTCGAAGCCTGTAAAGCGGCGGTGCACAATCTTCTCGCGCAACGCGTCAGTGGGCTG
ATCATTAACTATCCGCTGGATGACCAGGATGCCATTGCTGTGGAAGCTGCCTGCACTAATGTTCCGGCGT
TATTTCTTGATGTCTCTGACCAGACACCCATCAACAGTATTATTTTCTCCCATGAAGACGGTACGCGACT
GGGCGTGGAGCATCTGGTCGCATTGGGTCACCAGCAAATCGCGCTGTTAGCGGGCCCATTAAGTTCTGTC
TCGGCGCGTCTGCGTCTGGCTGGCTGGCATAAATATCTCACTCGCAATCAAATTCAGCCGATAGCGGAAC
GGGAAGGCGACTGGAGTGCCATGTCCGGTTTTCAACAAACCATGCAAATGCTGAATGAGGGCATCGTTCC
CACTGCGATGCTGGTTGCCAACGATCAGATGGCGCTGGGCGCAATGCGCGCCATTACCGAGTCCGGGCTG
CGCGTTGGTGCGGATATCTCGGTAGTGGGATACGACGATACCGAAGACAGCTCATGTTATATCCCGCCGT
CAACCACCATCAAACAGGATTTTCGCCTGCTGGGGCAAACCAGCGTGGACCGCTTGCTGCAACTCTCTCA
GGGCCAGGCGGTGAAGGGCAATCAGCTGTTGCCCGTCTCACTGGTGAAAAGAAAAACCACCCTGGCGCCC
AATACGCAAACCGCCTCTCCCCGCGCGTTGGCCGATTCATTAATGCAGCTGGCACGACAGGTTTCCCGAC
TGGAAAGCGGGCAGTGAGCGCAACGCAATTAATGTGAGTTAGCTCACTCATTAGGCACCCCAGGCTTTAC
ACTTTATGCTTCCGGCTCGTATGTTGTGTGGAATTGTGAGCGGATAACAATTTCACACAGGAAACAGCTA
TGACCATGATTACGGATTCACTGGCCGTCGTTTTACAACGTCGTGACTGGGAAAACCCTGGCGTTACCCA
ACTTAATCGCCTTGCAGCACATCCCCCTTTCGCCAGCTGGCGTAATAGCGAAGAGGCCCGCACCGATCGC
CCTTCCCAACAGTTGCGCAGCCTGAATGGCGAATGGCGCTTTGCCTGGTTTCCGGCACCAGAAGCGGTGC
CGGAAAGCTGGCTGGAGTGCGATCTTCCTGAGGCCGATACTGTCGTCGTCCCCTCAAACTGGCAGATGCA
CGGTTACGATGCGCCCATCTACACCAACGTAACCTATCCCATTACGGTCAATCCGCCGTTTGTTCCCACG
GAGAATCCGACGGGTTGTTACTCGCTCACATTTAATGTTGATGAAAGCTGGCTACAGGAAGGCCAGACGC
GAATTATTTTTGATGGCGTTGGAATT
