>Addgene plasmid #74599 | pGEX6P1-human LIC1 C-terminal half | depositor partial sequence | sequence record 141266 | pGEX6P1-human LIC1 C-terminal half sequence 408 bps
ATGACTGCAGCTGGAAGGCCTGTGGATGCCTCACCAAGAGTCCCAGGAGGCTCCCCACGAACACCAAATA
GATCTGTATCATCTAATGTTGCCAGCGTGTCACCCATTCCTGCTGGGTCAAAAAAAATTGATCCAAACAT
GAAAGCTGGAGCTACAAGTGAAGGCGTTCTGGCAAATTTCTTCAACAGTTTGTTGAGTAAAAAGACTGGC
TCTCCAGGAGGCCCTGGTGTGAGTGGTGGTAGCCCTGCAGGTGGGGCTGGAGGTGGAAGCAGTGGTTTAC
CACCATCCACCAAAAAGTCAGGCCAGAAGCCTGTCTTAGATGTTCATGCAGAACTAGACAGAATTACACG
AAAACCAGTTACAGTTTCTCCCACAACACCTACATCTCCTACGGAAGGAGAAGCTTCT
