>Addgene plasmid #74599 | pGEX6P1-human LIC1 C-terminal half | addgene partial sequence | sequence record 145958 | pGEX5 5'-GGGCTGGCAAGCCACGTTTGGTG-3'
TCCTCCAAAATCGGATCTGGAAGTTCTGTTCCAGGGGCCCCTGGGATCCATGACTGCAGCTGGAAGGCCT
GTGGATGCCTCACCAAGAGTCCCAGGAGGCTCCCCACGAACACCAAATAGATCTGTATCATCTAATGTTG
CCAGCGTGTCACCCATTCCTGCTGGGTCAAAAAAAATTGATCCAAACATGAAAGCTGGAGCTACAAGTGA
AGGCGTTCTGGCAAATTTCTTCAACAGTTTGTTGAGTAAAAAGACTGGCTCTCCAGGAGGCCCTGGTGTG
AGTGGTGGTAGCCCTGCAGGTGGGGCTGGAGGTGGAAGCAGTGGTTTACCACCATCCACCAAAAAGTCAG
GCCAGAAGCCTGTCTTAGATGTTCATGCAGAACTAGACAGAATTACACGAAAACCAGTTACAGTTTCTCC
CACAACACCTACATCTCCTACGGAAGGAGAAGCTTCTTGGAGCCACCCGCAGTTCGAAAAATGAGAATTC
CCGGGTCGACTCGAGCGGCCGCATCGTGACTGACTGACGATCTGCCTCGCGCGTTTCGGTGATGACGGTG
AAAACCTCTGACACATGCAGCTCCCGGAGACGGTCACAGCTTGTCTGTAAGCGGATGCCGGGAGCAGACA
AGCCCGTCAGGGCGCGTCAGCGGGTGTTGGCGGGTGTCGGGGCGCAGCCATGACCCAGTCACGTAGCGAT
AGCGGAGTGTATAATTCTTGAAGACGAAAGGGCCTCGTGATACGCCTATTTTTATAGGTTAATGTCATGA
TAATAATGGTTTCTTAGACGTCAGGTGGCACTTTTCGGGGAAATGTGCGCGGAACCCCTATTTGTTTATT
TTTCTAAATACATTCAAATATGTATCCGCTCATGAGACAATAACCCTGATAAATGCTTCAATAATATTGA
AAAAGGAAGAGTATGAGTATTCAACATTTCCGTGTCGCCCTTA
