>Addgene plasmid #74599 | pGEX6P1-human LIC1 C-terminal half | addgene partial sequence | sequence record 145960 | pGEX3 5'-CCGGGAGCTGCATGTGTCAGAGG-3'
CGAAACGCGCGAGGCAGATCGTCAGTCAGTCACGATGCGGCCGCTCGAGTCGACCCGGGAATTCTCATTT
TTCGAACTGCGGGTGGCTCCAAGAAGCTTCTCCTTCCGTAGGAGATGTAGGTGTTGTGGGAGAAACTGTA
ACTGGTTTTCGTGTAATTCTGTCTAGTTCTGCATGAACATCTAAGACAGGCTTCTGGCCTGACTTTTTGG
TGGATGGTGGTAAACCACTGCTTCCACCTCCAGCCCCACCTGCAGGGCTACCACCACTCACACCAGGGCC
TCCTGGAGAGCCAGTCTTTTTACTCAACAAACTGTTGAAGAAATTTGCCAGAACGCCTTCACTTGTAGCT
CCAGCTTTCATGTTTGGATCAATTTTTTTTGACCCAGCAGGAATGGGTGACACGCTGGCAACATTAGATG
ATACAGATCTATTTGGTGTTCGTGGGGAGCCTCCTGGGACTCTTGGTGAGGCATCCACAGGCCTTCCAGC
TGCAGTCATGGATCCCAGGGGCCCCTGGAACAGAACTTCCAGATCCGATTTTGGAGGATGGTCGCCACCA
CCAAACGTGGCTTGCCAGCCCTGCAAAGGCCATGCTATATACTTGCTGGATTTCAAGTACTTATCAATTT
GTGGGATAGCTTCAATACGTTTTTTAAAACAAACTAATTTTGGGAACGCATCCAGGCACATTGGGTCCAT
GTATAAAACAACATCAAGAGCGTCATACAACATGAAGTCAGGATGGGTTACATGATCACCATTTAAATAT
GTTTTATGACATAAACGATCTTCGAACATTTTCAGCATTTCAGGTAGCTTGCTAAGAAAATCAACTTTGA
GAGTTTCAAAGTCTTTACTATATGCAATTCTCGAAACACCGTATCTAATATCCAAAACCGCTCCTTCAAG
CATTGAAATCTCTGCACGCTCTTTTGGACAACCACCCAACATGTTGTGCTTGTCAGCTATATAACGTATG
ATGGCCATAGACTGTGTTAATTTAACATCACCATCAATATA
